Addgene plasmid #154637: pEPYC1CB0153
Purpose: MoClo Level 1 luciferase reporter
Depositing lab: Nicola Patron. Depositing organization: Earlham Institute. Publication: Rational design of minimal synthetic promoters for plants. Cai YM, Kallam K, Tidd H, Gendarini G, Salzman A, Patron NJ. Nucleic Acids Res. 2020 Aug 28. pii: 5897334. doi: 10.1093/nar/gkaa682. PubMed 32856047.
Backbone
  Vector backbone: pICH47732
  Vector type: Synthetic Biology
Growth in bacteria
  Bacterial resistance: Ampicillin, 100 μg/mL
  Growth temperature: 37°C
  Growth strain: NEB Stable
  Copy number: High Copy
Gene/Insert
  Gene/Insert name: MMV (C-CRE relocated) Firefly luciferase expression cassette [MMV (C-CRE relocated)::TMV::LucF::Flag::ocsT]
  Species: Synthetic
  Cloning method: Restriction Enzyme; 5′ cloning site BsaI (destroyed during cloning); 3′ cloning site BsaI (destroyed during cloning)
Terms and licenses: Academic/Nonprofit Terms; Industry Terms: Not Available to Industry
Depositor comments: Please visit https://www.biorxiv.org/content/10.1101/2020.05.14.095406v1 for bioRxiv preprint.
How to cite: pEPYC1CB0153 was a gift from Nicola Patron (Addgene plasmid # 154637 ; http://n2t.net/addgene:154637 ; RRID:Addgene_154637)
