[The description below was written by a language model from this plasmid's Addgene catalogue record and pLannotate feature annotations shown in this document.]
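Description:
pEPYC1CB0153 is a MoClo (Golden Gate modular cloning) Level 1 plasmid built in the pICH47732 acceptor backbone and carrying a single plant transcriptional unit that reports promoter activity through firefly luciferase. The backbone is a binary-type vector. Nopaline C58 left and right T-DNA border repeats flank the cassette. The broad-host-range incP oriV and its replication initiator gene trfA sit alongside a high-copy ColE1/pUC origin, so the plasmid can be maintained at high copy in E. coli and is also compatible with replication in Agrobacterium. Selection in bacteria is by ampicillin resistance, with β-lactamase expressed from its own bla promoter. A short annotated TetR fragment appears to be a backbone remnant with no stated function.

The insert was assembled through BsaI sites that were destroyed during cloning, as is usual for Golden Gate assembly. It is described as MMV (C-CRE relocated)::TMV::LucF::Flag::ocsT. The promoter is a synthetic variant designated MMV in which a cis-regulatory element, the C-CRE, has been moved to a different position. The feature table does not annotate this promoter, but there is unannotated space between the left border and the leader where it presumably lies. Downstream are the tobacco mosaic virus Ω 5′ leader, which acts as a translational enhancer, the enhanced luc+ firefly luciferase coding sequence, a Flag epitope tag (named in the catalogue entry but not detected in the annotation) and the octopine synthase terminator.

The construct comes from work on the rational design of minimal synthetic promoters for plants. It serves as a luciferase reporter for measuring how relocating this element affects promoter strength, and as a Level 1 module it can also be combined into higher-order multigene assemblies.
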