Features (pLannotate 1.2.2; 11 found; start..end, strand, type, name):
     42..66      +  misc_feature   RB T-DNA repeat: right border repeat from nopaline C58 T-DNA
    178..198     -  CDS            TetR (fragment): tetracycline resistance regulatory protein; tetR
    225..1370    -  CDS            trfA: TRFA_ECOLX - Experimental evidence at protein level: Swiss-Prot protein existence level 1. Also involved in plasmid copy number control, promoting intermolecular coupling of protein bound iterons at oriV, which inhibits replication initiation. From Escherichia coli.
   1706..2294    -  rep_origin     ori: high-copy-number ColE1/pMB1/pBR322/pUC origin of replication
   2465..3325    -  CDS            AmpR: β-lactamase; bla; confers resistance to ampicillin, carbenicillin, and related antibiotics
   3326..3430    -  promoter       AmpR promoter: bla
   3517..4148    -  rep_origin     oriV: incP origin of replication
   4240..4264    +  misc_feature   LB T-DNA repeat: left border repeat from nopaline C58 T-DNA
   4846..4901    +  misc_feature   TMV Ω: translational enhancer from the tobacco mosaic virus 5'-leader sequence (Gallie et al., 1988)
   4903..6552    +  CDS            luciferase: firefly luciferase; luc+; enhanced luc+ version of the luciferase gene
   6650..7357    +  terminator     OCS terminator: octopine synthase terminator
>Addgene plasmid #154637 | pEPYC1CB0153 | depositor full sequence | sequence record 299567 | pEPYC1CB0153 sequence 7364 bps
GCAATTGTCTTCTGCACGAAGTGGTTTAAACTATCAGTGTTTGACAGGATATATTGGCGGGTAAACCTAA
GAGAAAAGAGCGTTTATTAGAATAATCGGATATTTAAAAGGGCGTGAAAAGGTTTATCCGTTCGTCCATT
TGTATGTGCATGCCAACCACAGGGTTCCCCAGATCAGGCGCTGGCTGCTGAACCCCCAGCCGGAACTGAC
CCCACAAGGCCCTAGCGTTTGCAATGCACCAGGTCATCATTGACCCAGGCGTGTTCCACCAGGCCGCTGC
CTCGCAACTCTTCGCAGGCTTCGCCGACCTGCTCGCGCCACTTCTTCACGCGGGTGGAATCCGATCCGCA
CATGAGGCGGAAGGTTTCCAGCTTGAGCGGGTACGGCTCCCGGTGCGAGCTGAAATAGTCGAACATCCGT
CGGGCCGTCGGCGACAGCTTGCGGTACTTCTCCCATATGAATTTCGTGTAGTGGTCGCCAGCAAACAGCA
CGACGATTTCCTCGTCGATCAGGACCTGGCAACGGGACGTTTTCTTGCCACGGTCCAGGACGCGGAAGCG
GTGCAGCAGCGACACCGATTCCAGGTGCCCAACGCGGTCGGACGTGAAGCCCATCGCCGTCGCCTGTAGG
CGCGACAGGCATTCCTCGGCCTTCGTGTAATACCGGCCATTGATCGACCAGCCCAGGTCCTGGCAAAGCT
CGTAGAACGTGAAGGTGATCGGCTCGCCGATAGGGGTGCGCTTCGCGTACTCCAACACCTGCTGCCACAC
CAGTTCGTCATCGTCGGCCCGCAGCTCGACGCCGGTGTAGGTGATCTTCACGTCCTTGTTGACGTGGAAA
ATGACCTTGTTTTGCAGCGCCTCGCGCGGGATTTTCTTGTTGCGCGTGGTGAACAGGGCAGAGCGGGCCG
TGTCGTTTGGCATCGCTCGCATCGTGTCCGGCCACGGCGCAATATCGAACAAGGAAAGCTGCATTTCCTT
GATCTGCTGCTTCGTGTGTTTCAGCAACGCGGCCTGCTTGGCCTCGCTGACCTGTTTTGCCAGGTCCTCG
CCGGCGGTTTTTCGCTTCTTGGTCGTCATAGTTCCTCGCGTGTCGATGGTCATCGACTTCGCCAAACCTG
CCGCCTCCTGTTCAAGACGACGCGAACGCTCCACGGCGGCCGATGGCGCGGGCAGGGCAGGGGGAGCCAG
TTGCACGCTGTCGCGCTCGATCTTGGCCGTAGCTTGCTGGACCATCGAGCCGACGGACTGGAAGGTTTCG
CGGGGCGCACGCATGACGGTGCGGCTTGCGATGGTTTCGGCATCCTCGGCGGAAAACCCCGCGTCGATCA
GTTCTTGCCTGTATGCCTTCCGGTCAAACGTCCGATTCATTCACCCTCCTTGCGGGATTGCCCCGACTCA
CGCCGGGGCAATGTGCCCTTATTCCTGATTTGACCCGCCTGGTGCCTTGGTGTCCAGATAATCCACCTTA
TCGGCAATGAAGTCGGTCCCGTAGACCGTCTGGCCGTCCTTCTCGTACTTGGTATTCCGAATCTTGCCCT
GCACGAATACCAGCGACCCCTTGCCCAAATACTTGCCGTGGGCCTCGGCCTGAGAGCCAAAACACTTGAT
GCGGAAGAAGTCGGTGCGCTCCTGCTTGTCGCCGGCATCGTTGCGCCACATCTAGGATCTGCCAGGAACC
GTAAAAAGGCCGCGTTGCTGGCGTTTTTCCATAGGCTCCGCCCCCCTGACGAGCATCACAAAAATCGACG
CTCAAGTCAGAGGTGGCGAAACCCGACAGGACTATAAAGATACCAGGCGTTTCCCCCTGGAAGCTCCCTC
GTGCGCTCTCCTGTTCCGACCCTGCCGCTTACCGGATACCTGTCCGCCTTTCTCCCTTCGGGAAGCGTGG
CGCTTTCTCATAGCTCACGCTGTAGGTATCTCAGTTCGGTGTAGGTCGTTCGCTCCAAGCTGGGCTGTGT
GCACGAACCCCCCGTTCAGCCCGACCGCTGCGCCTTATCCGGTAACTATCGTCTTGAGTCCAACCCGGTA
AGACACGACTTATCGCCACTGGCAGCAGCCACTGGTAACAGGATTAGCAGAGCGAGGTATGTAGGCGGTG
CTACAGAGTTCTTGAAGTGGTGGCCTAACTACGGCTACACTAGAAGAACAGTATTTGGTATCTGCGCTCT
GCTGAAGCCAGTTACCTTCGGAAAAAGAGTTGGTAGCTCTTGATCCGGCAAACAAACCACCGCTGGTAGC
GGTGGTTTTTTTGTTTGCAAGCAGCAGATTACGCGCAGAAAAAAAGGATCTCAAGAAGATCCTTTGATCT
TTTCTACGGGGTCTGACGCTCAGTGGAACGAAAACTCACGTTAAGGGATTTTGGTCATGAGATTATCAAA
AAGGATCTTCACCTAGATCCTTTTAAATTAAAAATGAAGTTTTAAATCAATCTAAAGTATATATGAGTAA
ACTTGGTCTGACAGTTACCAATGCTTAATCAGTGAGGCACCTATCTCAGCGATCTGTCTATTTCGTTCAT
CCATAGTTGCCTGACTCCCCGTCGTGTAGATAACTACGATACGGGAGGGCTTACCATCTGGCCCCAGTGC
TGCAATGATACCGCGAGAACCACGCTCACCGGCTCCAGATTTATCAGCAATAAACCAGCCAGCCGGAAGG
GCCGAGCGCAGAAGTGGTCCTGCAACTTTATCCGCCTCCATCCAGTCTATTAATTGTTGCCGGGAAGCTA
GAGTAAGTAGTTCGCCAGTTAATAGTTTGCGCAACGTTGTTGCCATTGCTACAGGCATCGTGGTGTCACG
CTCGTCGTTTGGTATGGCTTCATTCAGCTCCGGTTCCCAACGATCAAGGCGAGTTACATGATCCCCCATG
TTGTGCAAAAAAGCGGTTAGCTCCTTCGGTCCTCCGATCGTTGTCAGAAGTAAGTTGGCCGCAGTGTTAT
CACTCATGGTTATGGCAGCACTGCATAATTCTCTTACTGTCATGCCATCCGTAAGATGCTTTTCTGTGAC
TGGTGAGTACTCAACCAAGTCATTCTGAGAATAGTGTATGCGGCGACCGAGTTGCTCTTGCCCGGCGTCA
ATACGGGATAATACCGCGCCACATAGCAGAACTTTAAAAGTGCTCATCATTGGAAAACGTTCTTCGGGGC
GAAAACTCTCAAGGATCTTACCGCTGTTGAGATCCAGTTCGATGTAACCCACTCGTGCACCCAACTGATC
TTCAGCATCTTTTACTTTCACCAGCGTTTCTGGGTGAGCAAAAACAGGAAGGCAAAATGCCGCAAAAAAG
GGAATAAGGGCGACACGGAAATGTTGAATACTCATACTCTTCCTTTTTCAATATTATTGAAGCATTTATC
AAGGTTATTGTCTCATGAGCGGATACATATTTGAATGTATTTAGAAAAATAAACAAATAGGGGTTCCGCG
CACGAATTGGCCAGCGCTGCCATTTTTGGGGTGAGGCCGTTCGCGGCCGAGGGGCGCAGCCCCTGGGGGG
ATGGGAGGCCCGCGTTAGCGGGCCGGGAGGGTTCGAGAAGGGGGGGCACCCCCCTTCGGCGTGCGCGGTC
ACGCGCACAGGGCGCAGCCCTGGTTAAAAACAAGGTTTATAAATATTGGTTTAAAAGCAGGTTAAAAGAC
AGGTTAGCGGTGGCCGAAAAACGGGCGGAAACCCTTGCAAATGCTGGATTTTCTGCCTGTGGACAGCCCC
TCAAATGTCAATAGGTGCGCCCCTCATCTGTCAGCACTCTGCCCCTCAAGTGTCAAGGATCGCGCCCCTC
ATCTGTCAGTAGTCGCGCCCCTCAAGTGTCAATACCGCAGGGCACTTATCCCCAGGCTTGTCCACATCAT
CTGTGGGAAACTCGCGTAAAATCAGGCGTTTTCGCCGATTTGCGAGGCTGGCCAGCTCCACGTCGCCGGC
CGAAATCGAGCCTGCCCCTCATCTGTCAACGCCGCGCCGGGTGAGTCGGCCCCTCAAGTGTCAACGTCCG
CCCCTCATCTGTCAGTGAGGGCCAAGTTTTCCGCGAGGTATCCACAACGCCGGCGGCCGCGGTGTCTCGC
ACACGGCTTCGACGGCGTTTCTGGCGCGTTTGCAGGGCCATAGACGGCCGCCAGCCCAGCGGCGAGGGCA
ACCAGCCCGGTGAGCGTCGCAAAGGAGATCCTGATCTGACTGATGGGCTGCCTGTATCGAGTGGTGATTT
TGTGCCGAGCTGCCGGTCGGGGAGCTGTTGGCTGGCTGGTGGCAGGATATATTGTGGTGTAAACAAATTG
ACGCTTAGACAACTTAATAACACATTGCGGACGTTTTTAATGTACTGGGGTGGATGCAGTGGGCCCCACT
CTGTGAAGACAATGCCGAATTCGGATCCGGAGTGGAAGATTCAGAAAATCTCCATCAACAAATAATCCAA
GTAAGGATTAATGGATTGATCAACATCCTTACCGCTATGGGTAAGATTGATGAAAAGTCAAAAACAAAAA
TCAATTATGCACACCAGCATGTGTTGATCACCAGCTATTGTGGGACACCAATTTCGTCCACAGACATCAA
CATCTTATCGTCCTTATGACGTAAGCCATGACGTCTAGTGGGAGCCACCACTAAAACATTTGAAGATAAG
ATAATAATGTTGAAGATAAGACCGACAGCCACTTGTGTGAAGCATGTGAAGCCGGTCCCTCCACTAAGAA
AATTAGTGAAGCATCTTCCAGTGGTCCCTCCACTCACAGCTCAATCAGTGAGCAACAGGACGAAGGAAGC
TTTGTCAAAAGCTAAAAAAGATGATGCATCCCACAAGAATTTCCTTATATAAGGAACACAAATCAGAAGG
TACTGTATTTTTACAACAATTACCAACAACAACAAACAACAAACAACATTACAATTACTATTTACAATTA
CAATGGAGGACGCCAAAAACATAAAGAAAGGCCCGGCGCCATTCTATCCGCTGGAAGATGGAACCGCTGG
AGAGCAACTGCATAAGGCTATGAAGAGATACGCCCTGGTTCCTGGAACAATTGCTTTTACAGATGCACAT
ATCGAGGTGGACATCACTTACGCTGAGTACTTCGAAATGTCCGTTCGGTTGGCAGAAGCTATGAAACGAT
ATGGGCTGAATACAAATCACAGAATCGTCGTATGCAGTGAAAACTCTCTTCAATTCTTTATGCCGGTGTT
GGGCGCGTTATTTATCGGAGTTGCAGTTGCGCCCGCGAACGACATTTATAATGAACGTGAATTGCTCAAC
AGTATGGGCATTTCGCAGCCTACCGTGGTGTTCGTTTCCAAAAAGGGGTTGCAAAAAATTTTGAACGTGC
AAAAAAAGCTCCCAATCATCCAAAAAATTATTATCATGGATTCTAAAACGGATTACCAGGGATTTCAGTC
GATGTACACGTTCGTCACATCTCATCTACCTCCCGGTTTTAATGAATACGATTTTGTGCCAGAGTCCTTC
GATAGGGACAAGACAATTGCACTGATCATGAACTCCTCTGGATCTACTGGTCTGCCTAAAGGTGTCGCTC
TGCCTCATAGAACTGCCTGCGTGAGATTCTCGCATGCCAGAGATCCTATTTTTGGCAATCAAATCATTCC
GGATACTGCGATTTTAAGTGTTGTTCCATTCCATCACGGTTTTGGAATGTTTACTACACTCGGATATTTG
ATATGTGGATTTCGAGTCGTCTTAATGTATAGATTTGAAGAAGAACTGTTTCTGAGGAGCCTTCAGGATT
ACAAGATTCAAAGTGCGCTGCTGGTGCCAACCCTATTCTCCTTCTTCGCCAAAAGCACTCTGATTGACAA
ATACGATTTATCTAATTTACACGAAATTGCTTCTGGTGGCGCTCCCCTCTCTAAGGAAGTCGGGGAAGCG
GTTGCCAAGAGGTTCCATCTGCCAGGTATCAGGCAAGGATATGGGCTCACTGAGACTACATCAGCTATTC
TGATTACACCCGAGGGGGATGATAAACCGGGCGCGGTCGGTAAAGTTGTTCCATTTTTTGAAGCGAAGGT
TGTGGATCTGGATACCGGGAAAACGCTGGGCGTTAATCAAAGAGGCGAACTGTGTGTGAGAGGTCCTATG
ATTATGTCCGGTTATGTAAACAATCCGGAAGCGACCAACGCCTTGATTGACAAGGATGGATGGCTACATT
CTGGAGACATAGCTTACTGGGACGAGGACGAACACTTCTTCATCGTTGACCGCCTGAAGTCTCTGATTAA
GTACAAAGGCTATCAGGTGGCTCCCGCTGAATTGGAATCCATCTTGCTCCAACACCCCAACATCTTCGAC
GCAGGTGTCGCAGGTCTGCCCGACGATGACGCCGGTGAACTTCCCGCCGCCGTTGTTGTTTTGGAGCACG
GAAAGACGATGACGGAAAAAGAGATCGTGGATTACGTCGCCAGTCAAGTAACAACCGCGAAAAAGTTGCG
CGGAGGAGTTGTGTTTGTGGACGAAGTACCGAAAGGTCTTACCGGAAAACTCGACGCAAGAAAAATCAGA
GAGATCCTCATAAAGGCCAAGAAGGGCGGAAAGATCGCCGTGGGTTCGGATTATAAGGACCATGACGGAG
ACTATAAGGACCATGACCTCGACGCTGCAGCAGCGGATTATAAGGACGATGACGATAAGTGAGCTTGTCC
TGCTTTAATGAGATATGCGAGAAGCCTATGATCGCATGATATTTGCTTTCAATTCTGTTGTGCACGTTGT
AAAAAACCTGAGCATGTGTAGCTCAGATCCTTACCGCCGGTTTCGGTTCATTCTAATGAATATATCACCC
GTTACTATCGTATTTTTATGAATAATATTCTCCGTTCAATTTACTGATTGTACCCTACTACTTATATGTA
CAATATTAAAATGAAAACAATATATTGTGCTGAATAGGTTTATAGCGACATCTATGATAGAGCGCCACAA
TAACAAACAATTGCGTTTTATTATTACAAATCCAATTTTAAAAAAAGCGGCAGAACCGGTCAAACCTAAA
AGACTGATTACATAAATCTTATTCAAATTTCAAAAGTGCCCCAGGGGCTAGTATCTACGACACACCGAGC
GGCGAACTAATAACGCTCACTGAAGGGAACTCCGGTTCCCCGCCGGCGCGCATGGGTGAGATTCCTTGAA
GTTGAGTATTGGCCGTCCGCTCTACCGAAAGTTACGGGCACCATTCAACCCGGTCCAGCACGGCGGCCGG
GTAACCGACTTGCTGCCCCGAGAATTATGCAGCATTTTTTTGGTGTATGTGGGCCCCAAATGAAGTGCAG
GTCAAACCTTGACAGTGACGACAAATCGTTGGGCGGGTCCAGGGCGAATTTTGCGACAACATGTCGAGGC
TCAGCAGGACCGCT
